>Addgene plasmid #8351 | GST-FOXO3a TM 1-506aa | addgene full sequence | sequence record 134975 | Addgene NGS sequence
AGCGCCTGATGCGGTATTTTCTCCTTACGCATCTGTGCGGTATTTCACACCGCATAAATTCCGACACCAT
CGAATGGCGCAAAACCTTTCGCGGTATGGCATGATAGCGCCCGGAAGAGAGTCAATTCAGGGTGGTGAAT
GTGAAACCAGTAACGTTATACGATGTCGCAGAGTATGCCGGTGTCTCTTATCAGACCGTTTCCCGCGTGG
TGAACCAGGCCAGCCACGTTTCTGCGAAAACGCGGGAAAAAGTGGAAGCGGCGATGGCGGAGCTGAATTA
CATTCCCAACCGCGTGGCACAACAACTGGCGGGCAAACAGTCGTTGCTGATTGGCGTTGCCACCTCCAGT
CTGGCCCTGCACGCGCCGTCGCAAATTGTCGCGGCGATTAAATCTCGCGCCGATCAACTGGGTGCCAGCG
TGGTGGTGTCGATGGTAGAACGAAGCGGCGTCGAAGCCTGTAAAGCGGCGGTGCACAATCTTCTCGCGCA
ACGCGTCAGTGGGCTGATCATTAACTATCCGCTGGATGACCAGGATGCCATTGCTGTGGAAGCTGCCTGC
ACTAATGTTCCGGCGTTATTTCTTGATGTCTCTGACCAGACACCCATCAACAGTATTATTTTCTCCCATG
AAGACGGTACGCGACTGGGCGTGGAGCATCTGGTCGCATTGGGTCACCAGCAAATCGCGCTGTTAGCGGG
CCCATTAAGTTCTGTCTCGGCGCGTCTGCGTCTGGCTGGCTGGCATAAATATCTCACTCGCAATCAAATT
CAGCCGATAGCGGAACGGGAAGGCGACTGGAGTGCCATGTCCGGTTTTCAACAAACCATGCAAATGCTGA
ATGAGGGCATCGTTCCCACTGCGATGCTGGTTGCCAACGATCAGATGGCGCTGGGCGCAATGCGCGCCAT
TACCGAGTCCGGGCTGCGCGTTGGTGCGGATATCTCGGTAGTGGGATACGACGATACCGAAGACAGCTCA
TGTTATATCCCGCCGTTAACCACCATCAAACAGGATTTTCGCCTGCTGGGGCAAACCAGCGTGGACCGCT
TGCTGCAACTCTCTCAGGGCCAGGCGGTGAAGGGCAATCAGCTGTTGCCCGTCTCACTGGTGAAAAGAAA
AACCACCCTGGCGCCCAATACGCAAACCGCCTCTCCCCGCGCGTTGGCCGATTCATTAATGCAGCTGGCA
CGACAGGTTTCCCGACTGGAAAGCGGGCAGTGAGCGCAACGCAATTAATGTAAGTTAGCTCACTCATTAG
GCACCCCAGGCTTTACACTTTATGCTTCCGGCTCGTATGTTGTGTGGAATTGTGAGCGGATAACAATTTC
ACACAGGAAACAGCTATGACCATGATTACGGATTCACTGGCCGTCGTTTTACAACGTCGTGACTGGGAAA
ACCCTGGCGTTACCCAACTTAATCGCCTTGCAGCACATCCCCCTTTCGCCAGCTGGCGTAATAGCGAAGA
GGCCCGCACCGATCGCCCTTCCCAACAGTTGCGCAGCCTGAATGGCGAATGGCGCTTTGCCTGGTTTCCG
GCACCAGAAGCGGTGCCGGAAAGCTGGCTGGAGTGCGATCTTCCTGAGGCCGATACTGTCGTCGTCCCCT
CAAACTGGCAGATGCACGGTTACGATGCGCCCATCTACACCAACGTGACCTATCCCATTACGGTCAATCC
GCCGTTTGTTCCCACGGAGAATCCGACGGGTTGTTACTCGCTCACATTTAATGTTGATGAAAGCTGGCTA
CAGGAAGGCCAGACGCGAATTATTTTTGATGGCGTTGGAATTAGCTTATCGACTGCACGGTGCACCAATG
CTTCTGGCGTCAGGCAGCCATCGGAAGCTGTGGTATGGCTGTGCAGGTCGTAAATCACTGCATAATTCGT
GTCGCTCAAGGCGCACTCCCGTTCTGGATAATGTTTTTTGCGCCGACATCATAACGGTTCTGGCAAATAT
TCTGAAATGAGCTGTTGACAATTAATCATCGGCTCGTATAATGTGTGGAATTGTGAGCGGATAACAATTT
CACACAGGAAACAGTATTCATGTCCCCTATACTAGGTTATTGGAAAATTAAGGGCCTTGTGCAACCCACT
CGACTTCTTTTGGAATATCTTGAAGAAAAATATGAAGAGCATTTGTATGAGCGCGATGAAGGTGATAAAT
GGCGAAACAAAAAGTTTGAATTGGGTTTGGAGTTTCCCAATCTTCCTTATTATATTGATGGTGATGTTAA
ATTAACACAGTCTATGGCCATCATACGTTATATAGCTGACAAGCACAACATGTTGGGTGGTTGTCCAAAA
GAGCGTGCAGAGATTTCAATGCTTGAAGGAGCGGTTTTGGATATTAGATACGGTGTTTCGAGAATTGCAT
ATAGTAAAGACTTTGAAACTCTCAAAGTTGATTTTCTTAGCAAGCTACCTGAAATGCTGAAAATGTTCGA
AGATCGTTTATGTCATAAAACATATTTAAATGGTGATCATGTAACCCATCCTGACTTCATGTTGTATGAC
GCTCTTGATGTTGTTTTATACATGGACCCAATGTGCCTGGATGCGTTCCCAAAATTAGTTTGTTTTAAAA
AACGTATTGAAGCTATCCCACAAATTGATAAGTACTTGAAATCCAGCAAGTATATAGCATGGCCTTTGCA
GGGCTGGCAAGCCACGTTTGGTGGTGGCGACCATCCTCCAAAATCGGATCTGGTTCCGCGTGGATCCCCG
AATTCGGCAGAGGCACCGGCTTCCCCGGCCCCGCTCTCTCCGCTCGAAGTGGAGCTGGACCCGGAGTTCG
AGCCCCAGAGCCGTCCGCGATCCTGTGCGTGGCCCCTGCAAAGGCCGGAGCTCCAAGCGAGCCCTGCCAA
GCCCTCGGGGGAGACGGCCGCTGACTCCATGATCCCCGAGGAGGAGGACGATGAAGACGACGAGGACGGC
GGGGGACGGGCCGGCTCGGCCATGGCGATCGGCGGCGGCGGCGGGAGCGGCACGCTGGGCTCCGGGCTGC
TCCTTGAGGACTCGGCCCGGGTGCTGGCACCCGGAGGGCAAGACCCCGGGTCTGGGCCAGCCACCGCGGC
GGGCGGGCTGAGCGGGGGTACACAGGCGCTGCTGCAGCCTCAGCAACCGCTGCCACCGCCGCAGCCGGGG
GCGGCTGGGGGCTCCGGGCAGCCGAGGAAATGTTCGTCGCGGCGGAACGCCTGGGGAAACCTGTCCTACG
CGGACCTGATCACCCGCGCCATCGAGAGCTCCCCGGACAAACGGCTCACTCTGTCCCAGATCTACGAGTG
GATGGTGCGTTGCGTGCCCTACTTCAAGGATAAGGGCGACAGCAACAGCTCTGCCGGCTGGAAGAACTCC
ATCCGGCACAACCTGTCACTGCATAGTCGATTCATGCGGGTCCAGAATGAGGGAACTGGCAAGAGCTCTT
GGTGGATCATCAACCCTGATGGGGGGAAGAGCGGAAAAGCCCCCCGGCGGCGGGCTGTCGCAATGGACAA
TAGCAACAAGTATACCAAGAGCCGTGGCCGCGCAGCCAAGAAGAAGGCAGCCCTGCAGACAGCCCCCGAA
TCAGCTGACGACAGTCCCTCCCAGCTCTCCAAGTGGCCTGGCAGCCCCACGTCACGCAGCAGTGATGAGC
TGGATGCGTGGACGGACTTCCGTTCACGCACCAATGCTAACGCCAGCACAGTCAGTGGCCGCCTGTCGCC
CATCATGGCAAGCACAGAGTTGGATGAAGTCCAGGACGATGATGCGCCTCTCTCGCCCATGCTCTACAGC
AGCTCAGCCAGCCTGTCACCTTCAGTAAGCAAGCCGTGCACGGTGGAACTGCCACGGCTGACTGATATGG
CAGGCACCATGAATCTGAATGATGGGCTGACTGAAAACCTCATGGACGACCTGCTGGATAACATCACGCT
CCCGCCATCCCAGCCATCGCCCACTGGGGGACTCATGCAGCGGAGCTCTAGCTTCCCGTATACCACCAAG
GGCTCGGGCCTGGGCTCCCCAACCAGCTCCTTTAACAGCACGGTGTTCGGACCTTCATCTCTGAACTCCC
TACGCCAGTCTCCCATGCAGACCATCCAAGAGAACAAGCCAGCTACCTTCTCTTCCATGTCACACTATGG
TAACCAGACACTCCAGGACCTGCTCACTTCGGACTCACTTAGCCACAGCGATGTCATGATGACACAGTCG
GACCCCTTGATGTCTCAGGCCAGCACCGCTGTGTCTGCCCAGAATTCCCGGGTCGACTCGAGCGGCCGCA
TCGTGACTGACTGACGATCTGCCTCGCGCGTTTCGGTGATGACGGTGAAAACCTCTGACACATGCAGCTC
CCGGAGACGGTCACAGCTTGTCTGTAAGCGGATGCCGGGAGCAGACAAGCCCGTCAGGGCGCGTCAGCGG
GTGTTGGCGGGTGTCGGGGCGCAGCCATGACCCAGTCACGTAGCGATAGCGGAGTGTATAATTCTTGAAG
ACGAAAGGGCCTCGTGATACGCCTATTTTTATAGGTTAATGTCATGATAATAATGGTTTCTTAGACGTCA
GGTGGCACTTTTCGGGGAAATGTGCGCGGAACCCCTATTTGTTTATTTTTCTAAATACATTCAAATATGT
ATCCGCTCATGAGACAATAACCCTGATAAATGCTTCAATAATATTGAAAAAGGAAGAGTATGAGTATTCA
ACATTTCCGTGTCGCCCTTATTCCCTTTTTTGCGGCATTTTGCCTTCCTGTTTTTGCTCACCCAGAAACG
CTGGTGAAAGTAAAAGATGCTGAAGATCAGTTGGGTGCACGAGTGGGTTACATCGAACTGGATCTCAACA
GCGGTAAGATCCTTGAGAGTTTTCGCCCCGAAGAACGTTTTCCAATGATGAGCACTTTTAAAGTTCTGCT
ATGTGGCGCGGTATTATCCCGTGTTGACGCCGGGCAAGAGCAACTCGGTCGCCGCATACACTATTCTCAG
AATGACTTGGTTGAGTACTCACCAGTCACAGAAAAGCATCTTACGGATGGCATGACAGTAAGAGAATTAT
GCAGTGCTGCCATAACCATGAGTGATAACACTGCGGCCAACTTACTTCTGACAACGATCGGAGGACCGAA
GGAGCTAACCGCTTTTTTGCACAACATGGGGGATCATGTAACTCGCCTTGATCGTTGGGAACCGGAGCTG
AATGAAGCCATACCAAACGACGAGCGTGACACCACGATGCCTGCAGCAATGGCAACAACGTTGCGCAAAC
TATTAACTGGCGAACTACTTACTCTAGCTTCCCGGCAACAATTAATAGACTGGATGGAGGCGGATAAAGT
TGCAGGACCACTTCTGCGCTCGGCCCTTCCGGCTGGCTGGTTTATTGCTGATAAATCTGGAGCCGGTGAG
CGTGGGTCTCGCGGTATCATTGCAGCACTGGGGCCAGATGGTAAGCCCTCCCGTATCGTAGTTATCTACA
CGACGGGGAGTCAGGCAACTATGGATGAACGAAATAGACAGATCGCTGAGATAGGTGCCTCACTGATTAA
GCATTGGTAACTGTCAGACCAAGTTTACTCATATATACTTTAGATTGATTTAAAACTTCATTTTTAATTT
AAAAGGATCTAGGTGAAGATCCTTTTTGATAATCTCATGACCAAAATCCCTTAACGTGAGTTTTCGTTCC
ACTGAGCGTCAGACCCCGTAGAAAAGATCAAAGGATCTTCTTGAGATCCTTTTTTTCTGCGCGTAATCTG
CTGCTTGCAAACAAAAAAACCACCGCTACCAGCGGTGGTTTGTTTGCCGGATCAAGAGCTACCAACTCTT
TTTCCGAAGGTAACTGGCTTCAGCAGAGCGCAGATACCAAATACTGTCCTTCTAGTGTAGCCGTAGTTAG
GCCACCACTTCAAGAACTCTGTAGCACCGCCTACATACCTCGCTCTGCTAATCCTGTTACCAGTGGCTGC
TGCCAGTGGCGATAAGTCGTGTCTTACCGGGTTGGACTCAAGACGATAGTTACCGGATAAGGCGCAGCGG
TCGGGCTGAACGGGGGGTTCGTGCACACAGCCCAGCTTGGAGCGAACGACCTACACCGAACTGAGATACC
TACAGCGTGAGCTATGAGAAAGCGCCACGCTTCCCGAAGGGAGAAAGGCGGACAGGTATCCGGTAAGCGG
CAGGGTCGGAACAGGAGAGCGCACGAGGGAGCTTCCAGGGGGAAACGCCTGGTATCTTTATAGTCCTGTC
GGGTTTCGCCACCTCTGACTTGAGCGTCGATTTTTGTGATGCTCGTCAGGGGGGCGGAGCCTATGGAAAA
ACGCCAGCAACGCGGCCTTTTTACGGTTCCTGGCCTTTTGCTGGCCTTTTGCTCACATGTTCTTTCCTGC
GTTATCCCCTGATTCTGTGGATAACCGTATTACCGCCTTTGAGTGAGCTGATACCGCTCGCCGCAGCCGA
ACGACCGAGCGCAGCGAGTCAGTGAGCGAGGAAGCGGAAG
Features (pLannotate 1.2.2; 17 found; start..end, strand, type, name):
      5..56      -  misc_feature   bom (fragment): basis of mobility region from pBR322
     63..140     +  promoter       lacI promoter: lacI
    141..1223    +  CDS            lacI: lac repressor; lacI; The lac repressor binds to the lac operator to inhibit transcription in E. coli. This inhibition can be relieved by adding lactose or isopropyl-β-D-thiogalactopyranoside (IPTG).
   1236..1257    +  protein_bind   CAP binding site: CAP binding activates transcription in the presence of cAMP. E. coli catabolite activator protein
   1272..1302    +  promoter       lac promoter: promoter for the E. coli lac operon
   1310..1326    +  protein_bind   lac operator: The lac repressor binds to the lac operator to inhibit transcription in E. coli. This inhibition can be relieved by adding lactose or isopropyl-β-D-thiogalactopyranoside (IPTG). lac repressor encoded by lacI
   1346..1519    +  CDS            lacZα: LacZα fragment of β-galactosidase; lacZ fragment
   1783..1899    -  CDS            yciV (fragment): RNAAM_ECOLI - Also known as trpH From Escherichia coli (strain K12).
   1975..2003    +  promoter       tac promoter: strong E. coli promoter; hybrid between the trp and lac UV5 promoters
   2011..2027    +  protein_bind   lac operator: The lac repressor binds to the lac operator to inhibit transcription in E. coli. This inhibition can be relieved by adding lactose or isopropyl-β-D-thiogalactopyranoside (IPTG). lac repressor encoded by lacI
   2050..2703    +  CDS            GST26_SCHJA: Experimental evidence at protein level: Swiss-Prot protein existence level 1. GST isoenzymes appear to play a central role in the parasite detoxification system. Other functions are also suspected including a role in increasing the solubility of haematin in the parasite gut. From Schistosoma japonicum (Blood fluke).
   2737..4251    +  CDS            FOXO3 (fragment): FOXO3_HUMAN - Also known as FKHRL1 From Homo sapiens (Human).
   4289..4328    +  CDS            rop (fragment): Rop protein, which maintains plasmids at low copy number; rop
   4430..4470    +  misc_feature   bom (fragment): basis of mobility region from pBR322
   4575..4679    +  promoter       AmpR promoter: bla
   4680..5540    +  CDS            AmpR: β-lactamase; bla; confers resistance to ampicillin, carbenicillin, and related antibiotics
   5711..6299    +  rep_origin     ori: high-copy-number ColE1/pMB1/pBR322/pUC origin of replication
