[The description below was written by a language model from this plasmid's Addgene catalogue record and pLannotate feature annotations shown in this document.]
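Description:
GST-FOXO3a TM 1-506aa is a bacterial expression plasmid built on the pGEX-4T3 backbone that produces an N-terminal glutathione S-transferase fusion to a truncated, triple-mutant form of human FOXO3a (also called FKHRL1), a forkhead family transcription factor. The sequenced construct is about 6.5 kb. It replicates in E. coli from a high-copy ColE1/pMB1-type origin and is selected with ampicillin through the β-lactamase gene. The remaining annotated elements are typical pGEX backbone content: pBR322-derived bom and rop fragments and a lac promoter/lacZα segment.

Expression is driven by the hybrid tac promoter, which is followed by a lac operator. The plasmid also carries its own lacI gene, so transcription stays repressed until it is induced with IPTG. The Schistosoma japonicum GST coding sequence lies directly downstream of the operator and continues in frame into the roughly 1.5 kb FOXO3 fragment encoding residues 1–506, which was inserted at the BamHI site. The "TM" in the name refers to three alanine substitutions, T32A, S253A and S315A. Given the associated publication on Akt phosphorylating and inhibiting a forkhead factor, these substitutions presumably remove Akt phosphorylation sites, although the record does not spell this out. The insert has no stop codon of its own, so translation ends at the vector stop codon and adds ten vector-encoded residues to the C terminus.

The construct is suited to producing recombinant protein that can be purified on glutathione resin, for example as a non-phosphorylatable control substrate alongside the matching wild-type GST-FOXO3a 1-506 plasmid. The record does not list specific applications.
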