Addgene plasmid #8351: GST-FOXO3a TM 1-506aa
Depositing lab: Michael Greenberg. Depositing organization: Boston Children's Hospital. Publication: Akt promotes cell survival by phosphorylating and inhibiting a Forkhead transcription factor. Brunet A, Bonni A, Zigmond MJ, Lin MZ, Juo P, Hu LS, Anderson MJ, Arden KC, Blenis J, Greenberg ME. Cell 1999 Mar 19;96(6):857-68. 10.1016/S0092-8674(00)80595-4 PubMed 10102273.
Backbone
  Vector backbone: pGex 4T3
  Backbone size w/o insert (bp): 4968
  Vector type: Bacterial Expression
Growth in bacteria
  Bacterial resistance: Ampicillin, 100 μg/mL
  Growth temperature: 37°C
  Growth strain: DH5alpha
  Copy number: High Copy
Gene/Insert
  Gene/Insert name: FOXO3a 1-506aa (alt names: FKHRL1; forkhead family)
  Species: H. sapiens (human)
  Insert size (bp): 1500
  Mutation: T32A, S253A, S315A
  Entrez Gene: FOXO3 (a.k.a. AF6q21, FKHRL1, FKHRL1P2, FOXO2, FOXO3A)
  Tag / fusion protein: GST (N terminal on backbone)
  Cloning method: Restriction Enzyme; 5′ cloning site BamHI (not destroyed); 3′ cloning site BamHI (destroyed during cloning)
  Sequencing primers: 5′ pGEX5'; 3′ pGEX-3
Terms and licenses: Academic/Nonprofit Terms; Industry Terms: Not Available to Industry
Depositor comments: Note that the stop codon in the vector backbone is used to terminate translation. Thus, a 10aa sequence (VDSSGRIVTD) will be expressed as part of FOXO3a. See GST-FOXO3a 1-506aa for wild-type map and sequence.
How to cite: GST-FOXO3a TM 1-506aa was a gift from Michael Greenberg (Addgene plasmid # 8351 ; http://n2t.net/addgene:8351 ; RRID:Addgene_8351)
