>Addgene plasmid #8351 | GST-FOXO3a TM 1-506aa | addgene partial sequence | sequence record 17776 | 8351 with pGEX-3
CGCGCGAGGCAGATCGTCAGTCAGTCACGATGCGGCCGCTCGAGTCGACCCGGGAATTCTGGGCAGACAC
AGCGGTGCTGGCCTGAGACATCAAGGGGTCCGACTGTGTCATCATGACATCGCTGTGGCTAAGTGAGTCC
GAAGTGAGCAGGTCCTGGAGTGTCTGGTTACCATAGTGTGACATGGAAGAGAAGGTAGCTGGCTTGTTCT
CTTGGATGGTCTGCATGGGAGACTGGCGTAGGGAGTTCAGAGATGAAGGTCCGAACACCGTGCTGTTAAA
GGAGCTGGTTGGGGAGCCCAGGCCCGAGCCCTTGGTGGTATACGGGAAGCTAGAGCTCCGCTGCATGAGT
CCCCCAGTGGGCGATGGCTGGGATGGCGGGAGCGTGATGTTATCCAGCAGGTCGTCCATGAGGTTTTCAG
TCAGCCCATCATTCAGATTCATGGTGCCTGCCATATCAGTCAGCCGTGGCAGTTCCACCGTGCACGGCTT
GCTTACTGAAGGTGACAGGCTGGCTGAGCTGCTGTAGAGCATGGGCGAGAGAGGCGCATCATCGTCCTGG
ACTTCATCCAACTCTGTGCTTGCCATGATGGGCGACAGGCGGCCACTGACTGTGCTGGCGTTAGCATTGG
TGCGTGAACGGAAGTCCGTCCACGCATCCAGCTCATCACTGCTGCGTGACGTGGGGCTGCCAGGCCACTT
GGAGAGCTGGGAGGGACTGTCGTCAGCTGATTCGGGGGCTGTCTGCAGGGCTGCCTTCTTCTTGGCTGCG
CGGCCACGGCTCTTGGTATACTTGTTGCTATTGTCCATTGCGACAGCCCGCCGCCGGGGGGCTTTTCCGC
TCTTCCCC
