>Addgene plasmid #8351 | GST-FOXO3a TM 1-506aa | addgene partial sequence | sequence record 17777 | 8351 with FOXOend 5'-AATGAGGGAACTGGCAAGAG
AAAGCCCCCCGGCGGCGGGCTGTCGCAATGGACAATAGCAACAAGTATACCAAGAGCCGTGGCCGCGCAG
CCAAGAAGAAGGCAGCCCTGCAGACAGCCCCCGAATCAGCTGACGACAGTCCCTCCCAGCTCTCCAAGTG
GCCTGGCAGCCCCACGTCACGCAGCAGTGATGAGCTGGATGCGTGGACGGACTTCCGTTCACGCACCAAT
GCTAACGCCAGCACAGTCAGTGGCCGCCTGTCGCCCATCATGGCAAGCACAGAGTTGGATGAAGTCCAGG
ACGATGATGCGCCTCTCTCGCCCATGCTCTACAGCAGCTCAGCCAGCCTGTCACCTTCAGTAAGCAAGCC
GTGCACGGTGGAACTGCCACGGCTGACTGATATGGCAGGCACCATGAATCTGAATGATGGGCTGACTGAA
AACCTCATGGACGACCTGCTGGATAACATCACGCTCCCGCCATCCCAGCCATCGCCCACTGGGGGACTCA
TGCAGCGGAGCTCTAGCTTCCCGTATACCACCAAGGGCTCGGGCCTGGGCTCCCCAACCAGCTCCTTTAA
CAGCACGGTGTTCGGACCTTCATCTCTGAACTCCCTACGCCAGTCTCCCATGCAGACCATCCAAGAGAAC
AAGCCAGCTACCTTCTCTTCCATGTCACACTATGGTAACCAGACACTCCAGGACCTGCTCACTTCGGACT
CACTTAGCCACAGCGATGTCATGATGACACAGTCGGACCCCTTGATGTCTCAGGCCAGCACCGCTGTGTC
TGCCCAGAATTCCCGGGTCGACTCGAGCGGCCGCATCGTGACTGACTGACGATCTGCCTCGCGCGTTTCG
GTGATGA
