>Addgene plasmid #8351 | GST-FOXO3a TM 1-506aa | addgene partial sequence | sequence record 17778 | 8351 with pGEX5'
GCGTGGATCCCCGAATTCGGCAGAGGCACCGGCTTCCCCGGCCCCGCTCTCTCCGCTCGAAGTGGAGCTG
GACCCGGAGTTCGAGCCCCAGAGCCGTCCGCGATCCTGTGCGTGGCCCCTGCAAAGGCCGGAGCTCCAAG
CGAGCCCTGCCAAGCCCTCGGGGGAGACGGCCGCTGACTCCATGATCCCCGAGGAGGAGGACGATGAAGA
CGACGAGGACGGCGGGGGACGGGCCGGCTCGGCCATGGCGATCGGCGGCGGCGGCGGGAGCGGCACGCTG
GGCTCCGGGCTGCTCCTTGAGGACTCGGCCCGGGTGCTGGCACCCGGAGGGCAAGACCCCGGGTCTGGGC
CAGCCACCGCGGCGGGCGGGCTGAGCGGGGGTACACAGGCGCTGCTGCAGCCTCAGCAACCGCTGCCACC
GCCGCAGCCGGGGGCGGCTGGGGGCTCCGGGCAGCCGAGGAAATGTTCGTCGCGGCGGAACGCCTGGGGA
AACCTGTCCTACGCGGACCTGATCACCCGCGCCATCGAGAGCTCCCCGGACAAACGGCTCACTCTGTCCC
AGATCTACGAGTGGATGGTGCGTTGCGTGCCCTACTTCAAGGATAAGGGCGACAGCAACAGCTCTGCCGG
CTGGAAGAACTCCATCCGGCACAACCTGTCACTGCATAGTCGATTCATGCGGGTCCAGAATGAGGGAACT
GGCAAGAGCTCTTGGTGGATCATCAACCCTGATGGGGGGAAGAGCGGA
